Addgene plasmid #161956: pNGFP-BC
Purpose: (Empty Backbone) Used for rapid and efficient membrane protein precrystallization screening strategy utilizing green fluorescent protein and fluorescence-detection size-exclusion chromatography (FSEC).
Depositing lab: Eric Gouaux. Depositing organization: Columbia University. Publication: Fluorescence-detection size-exclusion chromatography for precrystallization screening of integral membrane proteins. Kawate T, Gouaux E. Structure. 2006 Apr;14(4):673-81. doi: 10.1016/j.str.2006.01.013. PubMed 16615909.
Backbone
  Vector backbone: pET22C
  Backbone manufacturer: Novagen
  Modifications to backbone: Added His8, Thrombin recognition site, GFPuv (modified- alanine 206 to lysine, removed XhoI, BamHI, HindIII, NcoI sites, added polyasparagine linker to 3’ end), stop codon
  Vector type: Bacterial Expression
  Promoter: T7
  Tag / fusion protein: GFPuv His8
Growth in bacteria
  Bacterial resistance: Ampicillin, 100 μg/mL
  Growth temperature: 37°C
  Growth strain: DH5alpha
  Copy number: High Copy
Terms and licenses: Academic/Nonprofit Terms; Industry Terms: Not Available to Industry
Depositor comments: This plasmid was developed while Eric Gouaux was a Professor at Columbia University.
How to cite: pNGFP-BC was a gift from Eric Gouaux (Addgene plasmid # 161956 ; http://n2t.net/addgene:161956 ; RRID:Addgene_161956)
