[The description below was written by a language model from this plasmid's Addgene catalogue record and pLannotate feature annotations shown in this document.]
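Description:
pNGFP-BC is an empty bacterial expression backbone derived from the Novagen pET22-series vector, built to fuse a fluorescent reporter to the N-terminus of a membrane protein of interest. It carries the pBR322-type ColE1 origin together with the bom site and the rop gene (the catalogue nonetheless lists it as high copy), an f1 origin, and a β-lactamase gene for ampicillin selection. Short tetracycline-resistance fragments in the annotation are non-functional pBR322 remnants. The two sequence records (an NGS result and the depositor's sequence, differing by four nucleotides in length) show the same features in the same order.

Expression is driven by a T7 promoter followed by a lac operator and the T7 gene 10 ribosome binding site, with a plasmid-borne lacI gene supplying repressor. Transcription therefore depends on a host that provides T7 RNA polymerase and is induced with IPTG, and it ends at the T7 terminator. According to the record, the backbone was modified by adding a His8 tag, a thrombin recognition site, a stop codon and a modified GFPuv. This GFPuv has the alanine 206 to lysine substitution, has several internal restriction sites removed, and has a polyasparagine linker at its 3' end. The annotation matches this with a short His-type tag fragment just upstream of a GFP coding sequence (labelled as an Aequorea GFP variant). An unannotated stretch follows, presumably containing the linker and cloning region, and then a second His fragment that may be the original pET C-terminal tag. The exact position of the thrombin site is not annotated.

The vector is intended for fluorescence-detection size-exclusion chromatography (FSEC). In FSEC, the GFP signal allows the expression level and monodispersity of a fused membrane protein to be assessed in unpurified, solubilised material, as a rapid precrystallization screen.
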