Features (pLannotate 1.2.2; 20 found; start..end, strand, type, name):
     12..467     +  rep_origin     f1 ori (sequence partly withheld): f1 bacteriophage origin of replication; arrow indicates direction of (+) strand synthesis
    494..598     +  promoter       AmpR promoter: bla
    599..1459    +  CDS            AmpR: β-lactamase; bla; confers resistance to ampicillin, carbenicillin, and related antibiotics
   1630..2218    +  rep_origin     ori: high-copy-number ColE1/pMB1/pBR322/pUC origin of replication
   2404..2546    -  misc_feature   bom: basis of mobility region from pBR322
   2648..2839    -  CDS            rop: Rop protein, which maintains plasmids at low copy number; rop
   2856..3236    +  CDS            YPB1_ECOLX: Protein predicted: Swiss-Prot protein existence level 4. From Escherichia coli.
   3308..3599    -  CDS            TcR (fragment): tetracycline efflux protein; tet; confers resistance to tetracycline
   3614..3635    -  protein_bind   CAP binding site: CAP binding activates transcription in the presence of cAMP. E. coli catabolite activator protein
   3648..4730    -  CDS            lacI: lac repressor; lacI; The lac repressor binds to the lac operator to inhibit transcription in E. coli. This inhibition can be relieved by adding lactose or isopropyl-β-D-thiogalactopyranoside (IPTG).
   4731..4808    -  promoter       lacI promoter: lacI
   4816..5095    -  CDS            TcR (fragment): tetracycline efflux protein; tet; confers resistance to tetracycline
   5117..5135    +  promoter       T7 promoter: promoter for bacteriophage T7 RNA polymerase
   5136..5160    +  protein_bind   lac operator: The lac repressor binds to the lac operator to inhibit transcription in E. coli. This inhibition can be relieved by adding lactose or isopropyl-β-D-thiogalactopyranoside (IPTG). lac repressor encoded by lacI
   5175..5197    +  RBS            RBS: efficient ribosome binding site from bacteriophage T7 gene 10 (Olins and Rangwala, 1989)
   5211..5228    +  CDS            capTEV™ (fragment): composite tag for in vivo biotinylation, TEV protease cleavage, and 6xHis tagging
   5238..5951    +  CDS            &alpha;GFP: &alpha;GFP is a basic (constitutively fluorescent) long stokes shift fluorescent protein published in 1996, derived from Aequorea victoria.
   6108..6125    +  CDS            9xHis (fragment): 9xHis affinity tag
   6135..6184    +  CDS            SET1 (fragment): solubility-enhancement tag derived from T7 phage gene 10B
   6192..6239    +  terminator     T7 terminator: transcription terminator for bacteriophage T7 RNA polymerase
>Addgene plasmid #161956 | pNGFP-BC | depositor full sequence | sequence record 314130 | pNGFP-BC sequence 6264 bps
TGGCGAATGGG
[124 nt withheld, positions 12-135]
C
[91 nt withheld, positions 137-227]
A
[49 nt withheld, positions 229-277]
CCTTTGACGTTGGAGTCCACGTTCTTT
[37 nt withheld, positions 305-341]
ACCCTATCTCGGTCTATTCTTTTGATTTATAAGGGATTTTGCCGATTTCGGCCTATTGGTTAAAAAATGA
GCTGATTTAACAAAAATTTAACGCGAATTTTAACAAAATATTAACGTTTACAATTTCAGGTGGCACTTTT
CGGGGAAATGTGCGCGGAACCCCTATTTGTTTATTTTTCTAAATACATTCAAATATGTATCCGCTCATGA
GACAATAACCCTGATAAATGCTTCAATAATATTGAAAAAGGAAGAGTATGAGTATTCAACATTTCCGTGT
CGCCCTTATTCCCTTTTTTGCGGCATTTTGCCTTCCTGTTTTTGCTCACCCAGAAACGCTGGTGAAAGTA
AAAGATGCTGAAGATCAGTTGGGTGCACGAGTGGGTTACATCGAACTGGATCTCAACAGCGGTAAGATCC
TTGAGAGTTTTCGCCCCGAAGAACGTTTTCCAATGATGAGCACTTTTAAAGTTCTGCTATGTGGCGCGGT
ATTATCCCGTATTGACGCCGGGCAAGAGCAACTCGGTCGCCGCATACACTATTCTCAGAATGACTTGGTT
GAGTACTCACCAGTCACAGAAAAGCATCTTACGGATGGCATGACAGTAAGAGAATTATGCAGTGCTGCCA
TAACCATGAGTGATAACACTGCGGCCAACTTACTTCTGACAACGATCGGAGGACCGAAGGAGCTAACCGC
TTTTTTGCACAACATGGGGGATCATGTAACTCGCCTTGATCGTTGGGAACCGGAGCTGAATGAAGCCATA
CCAAACGACGAGCGTGACACCACGATGCCTGCAGCAATGGCAACAACGTTGCGCAAACTATTAACTGGCG
AACTACTTACTCTAGCTTCCCGGCAACAATTAATAGACTGGATGGAGGCGGATAAAGTTGCAGGACCACT
TCTGCGCTCGGCCCTTCCGGCTGGCTGGTTTATTGCTGATAAATCTGGAGCCGGTGAGCGTGGGTCTCGC
GGTATCATTGCAGCACTGGGGCCAGATGGTAAGCCCTCCCGTATCGTAGTTATCTACACGACGGGGAGTC
AGGCAACTATGGATGAACGAAATAGACAGATCGCTGAGATAGGTGCCTCACTGATTAAGCATTGGTAACT
GTCAGACCAAGTTTACTCATATATACTTTAGATTGATTTAAAACTTCATTTTTAATTTAAAAGGATCTAG
GTGAAGATCCTTTTTGATAATCTCATGACCAAAATCCCTTAACGTGAGTTTTCGTTCCACTGAGCGTCAG
ACCCCGTAGAAAAGATCAAAGGATCTTCTTGAGATCCTTTTTTTCTGCGCGTAATCTGCTGCTTGCAAAC
AAAAAAACCACCGCTACCAGCGGTGGTTTGTTTGCCGGATCAAGAGCTACCAACTCTTTTTCCGAAGGTA
ACTGGCTTCAGCAGAGCGCAGATACCAAATACTGTCCTTCTAGTGTAGCCGTAGTTAGGCCACCACTTCA
AGAACTCTGTAGCACCGCCTACATACCTCGCTCTGCTAATCCTGTTACCAGTGGCTGCTGCCAGTGGCGA
TAAGTCGTGTCTTACCGGGTTGGACTCAAGACGATAGTTACCGGATAAGGCGCAGCGGTCGGGCTGAACG
GGGGGTTCGTGCACACAGCCCAGCTTGGAGCGAACGACCTACACCGAACTGAGATACCTACAGCGTGAGC
TATGAGAAAGCGCCACGCTTCCCGAAGGGAGAAAGGCGGACAGGTATCCGGTAAGCGGCAGGGTCGGAAC
AGGAGAGCGCACGAGGGAGCTTCCAGGGGGAAACGCCTGGTATCTTTATAGTCCTGTCGGGTTTCGCCAC
CTCTGACTTGAGCGTCGATTTTTGTGATGCTCGTCAGGGGGGCGGAGCCTATGGAAAAACGCCAGCAACG
CGGCCTTTTTACGGTTCCTGGCCTTTTGCTGGCCTTTTGCTCACATGTTCTTTCCTGCGTTATCCCCTGA
TTCTGTGGATAACCGTATTACCGCCTTTGAGTGAGCTGATACCGCTCGCCGCAGCCGAACGACCGAGCGC
AGCGAGTCAGTGAGCGAGGAAGCGGAAGAGCGCCTGATGCGGTATTTTCTCCTTACGCATCTGTGCGGTA
TTTCACACCGCATATATGGTGCACTCTCAGTACAATCTGCTCTGATGCCGCATAGTTAAGCCAGTATACA
CTCCGCTATCGCTACGTGACTGGGTCATGGCTGCGCCCCGACACCCGCCAACACCCGCTGACGCGCCCTG
ACGGGCTTGTCTGCTCCCGGCATCCGCTTACAGACAAGCTGTGACCGTCTCCGGGAGCTGCATGTGTCAG
AGGTTTTCACCGTCATCACCGAAACGCGCGAGGCAGCTGCGGTAAAGCTCATCAGCGTGGTCGTGAAGCG
ATTCACAGATGTCTGCCTGTTCATCCGCGTCCAGCTCGTTGAGTTTCTCCAGAAGCGTTAATGTCTGGCT
TCTGATAAAGCGGGCCATGTTAAGGGCGGTTTTTTCCTGTTTGGTCACTGATGCCTCCGTGTAAGGGGGA
TTTCTGTTCATGGGGGTAATGATACCGATGAAACGAGAGAGGATGCTCACGATACGGGTTACTGATGATG
AACATGCCCGGTTACTGGAACGTTGTGAGGGTAAACAACTGGCGGTATGGATGCGGCGGGACCAGAGAAA
AATCACTCAGGGTCAATGCCAGCGCTTCGTTAATACAGATGTAGGTGTTCCACAGGGTAGCCAGCAGCAT
CCTGCGATGCAGATCCGGAACATAATGGTGCAGGGCGCTGACTTCCGCGTTTCCAGACTTTACGAAACAC
GGAAACCGAAGACCATTCATGTTGTTGCTCAGGTCGCAGACGTTTTGCAGCAGCAGTCGCTTCACGTTCG
CTCGCGTATCGGTGATTCATTCTGCTAACCAGTAAGGCAACCCCGCCAGCCTAGCCGGGTCCTCAACGAC
AGGAGCACGATCATGCGCACCCGTGGGGCCGCCATGCCGGCGATAATGGCCTGCTTCTCGCCGAAACGTT
TGGTGGCGGGACCAGTGACGAAGGCTTGAGCGAGGGCGTGCAAGATTCCGAATACCGCAAGCGACAGGCC
GATCATCGTCGCGCTCCAGCGAAAGCGGTCCTCGCCGAAAATGACCCAGAGCGCTGCCGGCACCTGTCCT
ACGAGTTGCATGATAAAGAAGACAGTCATAAGTGCGGCGACGATAGTCATGCCCCGCGCCCACCGGAAGG
AGCTGACTGGGTTGAAGGCTCTCAAGGGCATCGGTCGAGATCCCGGTGCCTAATGAGTGAGCTAACTTAC
ATTAATTGCGTTGCGCTCACTGCCCGCTTTCCAGTCGGGAAACCTGTCGTGCCAGCTGCATTAATGAATC
GGCCAACGCGCGGGGAGAGGCGGTTTGCGTATTGGGCGCCAGGGTGGTTTTTCTTTTCACCAGTGAGACG
GGCAACAGCTGATTGCCCTTCACCGCCTGGCCCTGAGAGAGTTGCAGCAAGCGGTCCACGCTGGTTTGCC
CCAGCAGGCGAAAATCCTGTTTGATGGTGGTTAACGGCGGGATATAACATGAGCTGTCTTCGGTATCGTC
GTATCCCACTACCGAGATATCCGCACCAACGCGCAGCCCGGACTCGGTAATGGCGCGCATTGCGCCCAGC
GCCATCTGATCGTTGGCAACCAGCATCGCAGTGGGAACGATGCCCTCATTCAGCATTTGCATGGTTTGTT
GAAAACCGGACATGGCACTCCAGTCGCCTTCCCGTTCCGCTATCGGCTGAATTTGATTGCGAGTGAGATA
TTTATGCCAGCCAGCCAGACGCAGACGCGCCGAGACAGAACTTAATGGGCCCGCTAACAGCGCGATTTGC
TGGTGACCCAATGCGACCAGATGCTCCACGCCCAGTCGCGTACCGTCTTCATGGGAGAAAATAATACTGT
TGATGGGTGTCTGGTCAGAGACATCAAGAAATAACGCCGGAACATTAGTGCAGGCAGCTTCCACAGCAAT
GGCATCCTGGTCATCCAGCGGATAGTTAATGATCAGCCCACTGACGCGTTGCGCGAGAAGATTGTGCACC
GCCGCTTTACAGGCTTCGACGCCGCTTCGTTCTACCATCGACACCACCACGCTGGCACCCAGTTGATCGG
CGCGAGATTTAATCGCCGCGACAATTTGCGACGGCGCGTGCAGGGCCAGACTGGAGGTGGCAACGCCAAT
CAGCAACGACTGTTTGCCCGCCAGTTGTTGTGCCACGCGGTTGGGAATGTAATTCAGCTCCGCCATCGCC
GCTTCCACTTTTTCCCGCGTTTTCGCAGAAACGTGGCTGGCCTGGTTCACCACGCGGGAAACGGTCTGAT
AAGAGACACCGGCATACTCTGCGACATCGTATAACGTTACTGGTTTCACATTCACCACCCTGAATTGACT
CTCTTCCGGGCGCTATCATGCCATACCGCGAAAGGTTTTGCGCCATTCGATGGTGTCCGGGATCTCGACG
CTCTCCCTTATGCGACTCCTGCATTAGGAAGCAGCCCAGTAGTAGGTTGAGGCCGTTGAGCACCGCCGCC
GCAAGGAATGGTGCATGCAAGGAGATGGCGCCCAACAGTCCCCCGGCCACGGGGCCTGCCACCATACCCA
CGCCGAAACAAGCGCTCATGAGCCCGAAGTGGCGAGCCCGATCTTCCCCATCGGTGATGTCGGCGATATA
GGCGCCAGCAACCGCACCTGTGGCGCCGGTGATGCCGGCCACGATGCGTCCGGCGTAGAGGATCGAGATC
TCGATCCCGCGAAATTAATACGACTCACTATAGGGGAATTGTGAGCGGATAACAATTCCCCTCTAGAAAT
AATTTTGTTTAACTTTAAGAAGGAGATATACATATGCACCATCATCATCATCATCATCACACCGGTATGA
GTAAAGGAGAAGAACTTTTCACTGGAGTTGTCCCAATTCTTGTTGAATTAGATGGTGATGTTAATGGGCA
CAAATTTTCTGTCAGTGGAGAGGGTGAAGGTGATGCAACATACGGAAAACTTACCCTTAAATTTATTTGC
ACTACTGGAAAACTACCTGTTCCTTGGCCTACACTTGTCACTACTTTCTCTTATGGTGTTCAATGCTTTT
CCCGTTATCCGGATCATATGAAACGGCATGACTTTTTCAAGAGTGCCATGCCCGAAGGTTATGTACAGGA
ACGCACTATATCTTTCAAAGATGACGGGAACTACAAGACGCGTGCTGAAGTCAAGTTTGAAGGTGATACC
CTTGTTAATCGTATCGAGTTAAAAGGTATTGATTTTAAAGAAGATGGAAACATTCTCGGACACAAACTCG
AATACAACTATAACTCACACAATGTATACATCACGGCAGACAAACAAAAGAATGGAATCAAAGCTAACTT
CAAAATTCGCCACAACATTGAAGATGGGTCCGTTCAACTAGCAGACCATTATCAACAAAATACTCCAATT
GGCGATGGCCCTGTCCTTTTACCAGACAACCATTACCTGTCCACACAATCTAAACTTTCGAAAGATCCCA
ACGAAAAGCGTGACCACATGGTCCTTCTTGAGTTTGTAACTGCTGCTGGGATTACACATGGCATGGATGA
ACTCTACAAATCGAGCTCGAACAACAACAACAACAACAACAACAACAACCTCGGGACTAGTGGCCTGGTG
CCTAGGGGCAGCGCCATGGATATCGGAATTAATTCGGATCCGAATTCGCCGTCGACAAGCTTGCGGCCGC
ACTCGAGTGATAGCTGATTAATCGAGCACCACCACCACCACCACTGAGATCCGGCTGCTAACAAAGCCCG
AAAGGAAGCTGAGTTGGCTGCTGCCACCGCTGAGCAATAACTAGCATAACCCCTTGGGGCCTCTAAACGG
GTCTTGAGGGGTTTTTTGCTGAAAGGAGGAACTATATCCGGAT
