Features (pLannotate 1.2.2; 20 found; start..end, strand, type, name):
      1..19      +  promoter       T7 promoter: promoter for bacteriophage T7 RNA polymerase
     20..44      +  protein_bind   lac operator: The lac repressor binds to the lac operator to inhibit transcription in E. coli. This inhibition can be relieved by adding lactose or isopropyl-β-D-thiogalactopyranoside (IPTG). lac repressor encoded by lacI
     59..81      +  RBS            RBS: efficient ribosome binding site from bacteriophage T7 gene 10 (Olins and Rangwala, 1989)
     95..112     +  CDS            capTEV™ (fragment): composite tag for in vivo biotinylation, TEV protease cleavage, and 6xHis tagging
    122..835     +  CDS            &alpha;GFP: &alpha;GFP is a basic (constitutively fluorescent) long stokes shift fluorescent protein published in 1996, derived from Aequorea victoria.
    992..1009    +  CDS            9xHis (fragment): 9xHis affinity tag
   1019..1068    +  CDS            SET1 (fragment): solubility-enhancement tag derived from T7 phage gene 10B
   1076..1123    +  terminator     T7 terminator: transcription terminator for bacteriophage T7 RNA polymerase
   1160..1588    +  rep_origin     f1 ori (sequence partly withheld): f1 bacteriophage origin of replication; arrow indicates direction of (+) strand synthesis
   1641..1745    +  promoter       AmpR promoter: bla
   1746..2606    +  CDS            AmpR: β-lactamase; bla; confers resistance to ampicillin, carbenicillin, and related antibiotics
   2777..3365    +  rep_origin     ori: high-copy-number ColE1/pMB1/pBR322/pUC origin of replication
   3551..3690    -  misc_feature   bom: basis of mobility region from pBR322
   3792..3983    -  CDS            rop: Rop protein, which maintains plasmids at low copy number; rop
   4000..4380    +  CDS            YPB1_ECOLX: Protein predicted: Swiss-Prot protein existence level 4. From Escherichia coli.
   4452..4743    -  CDS            TcR (fragment): tetracycline efflux protein; tet; confers resistance to tetracycline
   4758..4779    -  protein_bind   CAP binding site: CAP binding activates transcription in the presence of cAMP. E. coli catabolite activator protein
   4792..5874    -  CDS            lacI: lac repressor; lacI; The lac repressor binds to the lac operator to inhibit transcription in E. coli. This inhibition can be relieved by adding lactose or isopropyl-β-D-thiogalactopyranoside (IPTG).
   5875..5952    -  promoter       lacI promoter: lacI
   5960..6239    -  CDS            TcR (fragment): tetracycline efflux protein; tet; confers resistance to tetracycline
>Addgene plasmid #161956 | pNGFP-BC | addgene full sequence | sequence record 319761 | Addgene NGS Result
TAATACGACTCACTATAGGGGAATTGTGAGCGGATAACAATTCCCCTCTAGAAATAATTTTGTTTAACTT
TAAGAAGGAGATATACATATGCACCATCATCATCATCATCATCACACCGGTATGAGTAAAGGAGAAGAAC
TTTTCACTGGAGTTGTCCCAATTCTTGTTGAATTAGATGGTGATGTTAATGGGCACAAATTTTCTGTCAG
TGGAGAGGGTGAAGGTGATGCAACATACGGAAAACTTACCCTTAAATTTATTTGCACTACTGGAAAACTA
CCTGTTCCTTGGCCTACACTTGTCACTACTTTCTCTTATGGTGTTCAATGCTTTTCCCGTTATCCGGATC
ATATGAAACGGCATGACTTTTTCAAGAGTGCCATGCCCGAAGGTTATGTACAGGAACGCACTATATCTTT
CAAAGATGACGGGAACTACAAGACGCGTGCTGAAGTCAAGTTTGAAGGTGATACCCTTGTTAATCGTATC
GAGTTAAAAGGTATTGATTTTAAAGAAGATGGAAACATTCTCGGACACAAACTCGAATACAACTATAACT
CACACAATGTATACATCACGGCAGACAAACAAAAGAATGGAATCAAAGCTAACTTCAAAATTCGCCACAA
CATTGAAGATGGGTCCGTTCAACTAGCAGACCATTATCAACAAAATACTCCAATTGGCGATGGCCCTGTC
CTTTTACCAGACAACCATTACCTGTCCACACAATCTAAACTTTCGAAAGATCCCAACGAAAAGCGTGACC
ACATGGTCCTTCTTGAGTTTGTAACTGCTGCTGGGATTACACATGGCATGGATGAACTCTACAAATCGAG
CTCGAACAACAACAACAATAACAATAACAACAACCTCGGGACTAGTGGCCTGGTGCCTAGGGGCAGCGCC
ATGGATATCGGAATTAATTCGGATCCGAATTCGCCGTCGACAAGCTTGCGGCCGCACTCGAGTGATAGCT
GATTAATCGAGCACCACCACCACCACCACTGAGATCCGGCTGCTAACAAAGCCCGAAAGGAAGCTGAGTT
GGCTGCTGCCACCGCTGAGCAATAACTAGCATAACCCCTTGGGGCCTCTAAACGGGTCTTGAGGGGTTTT
TTGCTGAAAGGAGGAACTATATCCGGATTGGCGAATGGG
[124 nt withheld, positions 1160-1283]
C
[91 nt withheld, positions 1285-1375]
A
[49 nt withheld, positions 1377-1425]
CCTTTGACGTTGGAGTCCACGTTCTTT
[37 nt withheld, positions 1453-1489]
ACCCTATCTCGGTCTATTCTTTTGATTTATAAGGGATTTTGCCGATTTCGGCCTATTGGTTAAAAAATGA
GCTGATTTAACAAAAATTTAACGCGAATTTTAACAAAATATTAACGCTTACAATTTAGGTGGCACTTTTC
GGGGAAATGTGCGCGGAACCCCTATTTGTTTATTTTTCTAAATACATTCAAATATGTATCCGCTCATGAG
ACAATAACCCTGATAAATGCTTCAATAATATTGAAAAAGGAAGAGTATGAGTATTCAACATTTCCGTGTC
GCCCTTATTCCCTTTTTTGCGGCATTTTGCCTTCCTGTTTTTGCTCACCCAGAAACGCTGGTGAAAGTAA
AAGATGCTGAAGATCAGTTGGGTGCACGAGTGGGTTACATCGAACTGGATCTCAACAGCGGTAAGATCCT
TGAGAGTTTTCGCCCCGAAGAACGTTTTCCAATGATGAGCACTTTTAAAGTTCTGCTATGTGGCGCGGTA
TTATCCCGTATTGACGCCGGGCAAGAGCAACTCGGTCGCCGCATACACTATTCTCAGAATGACTTGGTTG
AGTACTCACCAGTCACAGAAAAGCATCTTACGGATGGCATGACAGTAAGAGAATTATGCAGTGCTGCCAT
AACCATGAGTGATAACACTGCGGCCAACTTACTTCTGACAACGATCGGAGGACCGAAGGAGCTAACCGCT
TTTTTGCACAACATGGGGGATCATGTAACTCGCCTTGATCGTTGGGAACCGGAGCTGAATGAAGCCATAC
CAAACGACGAGCGTGACACCACGATGCCTGCAGCAATGGCAACAACGTTGCGCAAACTATTAACTGGCGA
ACTACTTACTCTAGCTTCCCGGCAACAATTAATAGACTGGATGGAGGCGGATAAAGTTGCAGGACCACTT
CTGCGCTCGGCCCTTCCGGCTGGCTGGTTTATTGCTGATAAATCTGGAGCCGGTGAGCGTGGGTCTCGCG
GTATCATTGCAGCACTGGGGCCAGATGGTAAGCCCTCCCGTATCGTAGTTATCTACACGACGGGGAGTCA
GGCAACTATGGATGAACGAAATAGACAGATCGCTGAGATAGGTGCCTCACTGATTAAGCATTGGTAACTG
TCAGACCAAGTTTACTCATATATACTTTAGATTGATTTAAAACTTCATTTTTAATTTAAAAGGATCTAGG
TGAAGATCCTTTTTGATAATCTCATGACCAAAATCCCTTAACGTGAGTTTTCGTTCCACTGAGCGTCAGA
CCCCGTAGAAAAGATCAAAGGATCTTCTTGAGATCCTTTTTTTCTGCGCGTAATCTGCTGCTTGCAAACA
AAAAAACCACCGCTACCAGCGGTGGTTTGTTTGCCGGATCAAGAGCTACCAACTCTTTTTCCGAAGGTAA
CTGGCTTCAGCAGAGCGCAGATACCAAATACTGTCCTTCTAGTGTAGCCGTAGTTAGGCCACCACTTCAA
GAACTCTGTAGCACCGCCTACATACCTCGCTCTGCTAATCCTGTTACCAGTGGCTGCTGCCAGTGGCGAT
AAGTCGTGTCTTACCGGGTTGGACTCAAGACGATAGTTACCGGATAAGGCGCAGCGGTCGGGCTGAACGG
GGGGTTCGTGCACACAGCCCAGCTTGGAGCGAACGACCTACACCGAACTGAGATACCTACAGCGTGAGCT
ATGAGAAAGCGCCACGCTTCCCGAAGGGAGAAAGGCGGACAGGTATCCGGTAAGCGGCAGGGTCGGAACA
GGAGAGCGCACGAGGGAGCTTCCAGGGGGAAACGCCTGGTATCTTTATAGTCCTGTCGGGTTTCGCCACC
TCTGACTTGAGCGTCGATTTTTGTGATGCTCGTCAGGGGGGCGGAGCCTATGGAAAAACGCCAGCAACGC
GGCCTTTTTACGGTTCCTGGCCTTTTGCTGGCCTTTTGCTCACATGTTCTTTCCTGCGTTATCCCCTGAT
TCTGTGGATAACCGTATTACCGCCTTTGAGTGAGCTGATACCGCTCGCCGCAGCCGAACGACCGAGCGCA
GCGAGTCAGTGAGCGAGGAAGCGGAAGAGCGCCTGATGCGGTATTTTCTCCTTACGCATCTGTGCGGTAT
TTCACACCGCAATGGTGCACTCTCAGTACAATCTGCTCTGATGCCGCATAGTTAAGCCAGTATACACTCC
GCTATCGCTACGTGACTGGGTCATGGCTGCGCCCCGACACCCGCCAACACCCGCTGACGCGCCCTGACGG
GCTTGTCTGCTCCCGGCATCCGCTTACAGACAAGCTGTGACCGTCTCCGGGAGCTGCATGTGTCAGAGGT
TTTCACCGTCATCACCGAAACGCGCGAGGCAGCTGCGGTAAAGCTCATCAGCGTGGTCGTGAAGCGATTC
ACAGATGTCTGCCTGTTCATCCGCGTCCAGCTCGTTGAGTTTCTCCAGAAGCGTTAATGTCTGGCTTCTG
ATAAAGCGGGCCATGTTAAGGGCGGTTTTTTCCTGTTTGGTCACTGATGCCTCCGTGTAAGGGGGATTTC
TGTTCATGGGGGTAATGATACCGATGAAACGAGAGAGGATGCTCACGATACGGGTTACTGATGATGAACA
TGCCCGGTTACTGGAACGTTGTGAGGGTAAACAACTGGCGGTATGGATGCGGCGGGACCAGAGAAAAATC
ACTCAGGGTCAATGCCAGCGCTTCGTTAATACAGATGTAGGTGTTCCACAGGGTAGCCAGCAGCATCCTG
CGATGCAGATCCGGAACATAATGGTGCAGGGCGCTGACTTCCGCGTTTCCAGACTTTACGAAACACGGAA
ACCGAAGACCATTCATGTTGTTGCTCAGGTCGCAGACGTTTTGCAGCAGCAGTCGCTTCACGTTCGCTCG
CGTATCGGTGATTCATTCTGCTAACCAGTAAGGCAACCCCGCCAGCCTAGCCGGGTCCTCAACGACAGGA
GCACGATCATGCGCACCCGTGGGGCCGCCATGCCGGCGATAATGGCCTGCTTCTCGCCGAAACGTTTGGT
GGCGGGACCAGTGACGAAGGCTTGAGCGAGGGCGTGCAAGATTCCGAATACCGCAAGCGACAGGCCGATC
ATCGTCGCGCTCCAGCGAAAGCGGTCCTCGCCGAAAATGACCCAGAGCGCTGCCGGCACCTGTCCTACGA
GTTGCATGATAAAGAAGACAGTCATAAGTGCGGCGACGATAGTCATGCCCCGCGCCCACCGGAAGGAGCT
GACTGGGTTGAAGGCTCTCAAGGGCATCGGTCGAGATCCCGGTGCCTAATGAGTGAGCTAACTTACATTA
ATTGCGTTGCGCTCACTGCCCGCTTTCCAGTCGGGAAACCTGTCGTGCCAGCTGCATTAATGAATCGGCC
AACGCGCGGGGAGAGGCGGTTTGCGTATTGGGCGCCAGGGTGGTTTTTCTTTTCACCAGTGAGACGGGCA
ACAGCTGATTGCCCTTCACCGCCTGGCCCTGAGAGAGTTGCAGCAAGCGGTCCACGCTGGTTTGCCCCAG
CAGGCGAAAATCCTGTTTGATGGTGGTTAACGGCGGGATATAACATGAGCTGTCTTCGGTATCGTCGTAT
CCCACTACCGAGATATCCGCACCAACGCGCAGCCCGGACTCGGTAATGGCGCGCATTGCGCCCAGCGCCA
TCTGATCGTTGGCAACCAGCATCGCAGTGGGAACGATGCCCTCATTCAGCATTTGCATGGTTTGTTGAAA
ACCGGACATGGCACTCCAGTCGCCTTCCCGTTCCGCTATCGGCTGAATTTGATTGCGAGTGAGATATTTA
TGCCAGCCAGCCAGACGCAGACGCGCCGAGACAGAACTTAATGGGCCCGCTAACAGCGCGATTTGCTGGT
GACCCAATGCGACCAGATGCTCCACGCCCAGTCGCGTACCGTCTTCATGGGAGAAAATAATACTGTTGAT
GGGTGTCTGGTCAGAGACATCAAGAAATAACGCCGGAACATTAGTGCAGGCAGCTTCCACAGCAATGGCA
TCCTGGTCATCCAGCGGATAGTTAATGATCAGCCCACTGACGCGTTGCGCGAGAAGATTGTGCACCGCCG
CTTTACAGGCTTCGACGCCGCTTCGTTCTACCATCGACACCACCACGCTGGCACCCAGTTGATCGGCGCG
AGATTTAATCGCCGCGACAATTTGCGACGGCGCGTGCAGGGCCAGACTGGAGGTGGCAACGCCAATCAGC
AACGACTGTTTGCCCGCCAGTTGTTGTGCCACGCGGTTGGGAATGTAATTCAGCTCCGCCATCGCCGCTT
CCACTTTTTCCCGCGTTTTCGCAGAAACGTGGCTGGCCTGGTTCACCACGCGGGAAACGGTCTGATAAGA
GACACCGGCATACTCTGCGACATCGTATAACGTTACTGGTTTCACATTCACCACCCTGAATTGACTCTCT
TCCGGGCGCTATCATGCCATACCGCGAAAGGTTTTGCGCCATTCGATGGTGTCCGGGATCTCGACGCTCT
CCCTTATGCGACTCCTGCATTAGGAAGCAGCCCAGTAGTAGGTTGAGGCCGTTGAGCACCGCCGCCGCAA
GGAATGGTGCATGCAAGGAGATGGCGCCCAACAGTCCCCCGGCCACGGGGCCTGCCACCATACCCACGCC
GAAACAAGCGCTCATGAGCCCGAAGTGGCGAGCCCGATCTTCCCCATCGGTGATGTCGGCGATATAGGCG
CCAGCAACCGCACCTGTGGCGCCGGTGATGCCGGCCACGATGCGTCCGGCGTAGAGGATCGAGATCTCGA
TCCCGCGAAAT
